Addgene plasmid #162640: pcDNA4/TO-2xStrep-ORF68 R14A
Purpose: Expresses N-terminal 2x-Strep-tagged ORF68 R14A in mammalian cells
Depositing lab: Britt Glaunsinger. Depositing organization: University of California, Berkeley. Publication: A pentameric protein ring with novel architecture is required for herpesviral packaging. Didychuk AL, Gates SN, Gardner MR, Strong LM, Martin A, Glaunsinger BA. Elife. 2021 Feb 8;10. pii: 62261. doi: 10.7554/eLife.62261. PubMed 33554858.
Backbone
  Vector backbone: pcDNA4/TO
  Backbone manufacturer: Invitrogen
  Backbone size w/o insert (bp): 5111
  Total vector size (bp): 6512
  Vector type: Mammalian Expression
  Selectable markers: Zeocin
Growth in bacteria
  Bacterial resistance: Ampicillin, 100 μg/mL
  Growth temperature: 37°C
  Growth strain: DH5alpha
  Copy number: High Copy
Gene/Insert
  Gene/Insert name: ORF68
  Species: KSHV (HHV-8)
  Insert size (bp): 1401
  Mutation: Amino acid R14 mutated to alanine
  Promoter: CMV
  Tag / fusion protein: N-terminal 2xStrep-Tag II (N terminal on backbone)
  Cloning method: Ligation Independent Cloning
  Sequencing primers: 5′ CGCAAATGGGCGGTAGGCGTG; 3′ ACAGTGGGAGTGGCACCTT
Terms and licenses: Academic/Nonprofit Terms; Industry Terms: Not Available to Industry
How to cite: pcDNA4/TO-2xStrep-ORF68 R14A was a gift from Britt Glaunsinger (Addgene plasmid # 162640 ; http://n2t.net/addgene:162640 ; RRID:Addgene_162640)
