[The description below was written by a language model from this plasmid's Addgene catalogue record and pLannotate feature annotations shown in this document.]
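Description:
pcDNA4/TO-2xStrep-ORF68 R14A is a mammalian expression plasmid of about 6.5 kb built on the Invitrogen pcDNA4/TO backbone. It carries the ORF68 gene of Kaposi's sarcoma-associated herpesvirus (KSHV, HHV-8) with arginine 14 changed to alanine. The plasmid is propagated in E. coli through a high-copy ColE1/pUC-type origin with ampicillin selection from the bla gene, and it also contains an f1 origin. For selection in mammalian cells, an SV40 early promoter drives the Sh ble (BleoR) gene conferring Zeocin resistance, followed by an SV40 polyadenylation signal. An EM7 bacterial promoter upstream of the same gene allows it to be expressed in bacteria as well.

The expression cassette consists of the human CMV immediate early enhancer and promoter, followed by two short elements that the automated annotation labels as tet-operator-containing promoter fragments. These correspond to the tet operator sites of the "TO" backbone, which make transcription repressible in cells expressing the Tet repressor and inducible with tetracycline or doxycycline. In cells lacking the repressor, the promoter acts constitutively. Downstream lies an N-terminal 2xStrep-tag II (the annotation detects only a fragment of a Twin-Strep-tag) fused to the 1,401 bp ORF68 coding sequence, terminated by the bovine growth hormone polyadenylation signal. ORF68 is the KSHV homologue of the herpesviral UL32 protein, which is implicated in cleavage and packaging of viral genomic DNA into capsids. The Strep tag permits affinity capture on Strep-Tactin resin and detection of the protein. The associated work concerns the pentameric ring this protein forms and its requirement for packaging, so this point mutant presumably tests the contribution of R14, although the record does not state that residue's specific role.
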