Features (pLannotate 1.2.2; 23 found; start..end, strand, type, name):
     27..79      -  misc_feature   bom (fragment): basis of mobility region from pBR322
    234..613     +  enhancer       CMV enhancer: human cytomegalovirus immediate early enhancer
    614..817     +  promoter       CMV promoter: human cytomegalovirus (CMV) immediate early promoter
    819..838     +  promoter       PLtetO-1 promoter (fragment): modified phage lambda PL promoter with tet operator sites (Lutz and Bujard, 1997)
    840..859     +  promoter       PLtetO-1 promoter (fragment): modified phage lambda PL promoter with tet operator sites (Lutz and Bujard, 1997)
    867..900     +  promoter       TRE3GV promoter (fragment): 3rd-generation Tet-responsive promoter that can be activated by binding of Tet-On® 3G, optimized for retroviral and lentiviral vectors
    989..1012    +  CDS            Twin-Strep-tag (fragment): two Strep-Tag®II moieties connected by a linker for enhanced binding to Strep-Tactin®, an engineered form of streptavidin (Schmidt et al., 2013)
   1083..2483    +  CDS            ORF68: UL32_HHV8P - Protein inferred from homology: Swiss-Prot protein existence level 3. Plays a role in efficient localization of neo-synthesized capsids to nuclear replication compartments, thereby controlling cleavage and packaging of virus genomic DNA. From Human herpesvirus 8 type P (isolate GK18) (HHV-8) (Kaposi's sarcoma-associated herpesvirus).
   2529..2753    +  polyA_signal   bGH poly(A) signal: bovine growth hormone polyadenylation signal
   2757..2778    +  promoter       SV40 promoter (fragment): SV40 enhancer and early promoter
   2799..3227    +  rep_origin     f1 ori (sequence partly withheld): f1 bacteriophage origin of replication; arrow indicates direction of (+) strand synthesis
   3241..3570    +  promoter       SV40 promoter: SV40 enhancer and early promoter
   3618..3665    +  promoter       EM7 promoter: synthetic bacterial promoter&nbsp
   3684..4058    +  CDS            BleoR: antibiotic-binding protein; Sh ble from Streptoalloteichus hindustanus; confers resistance to bleomycin, phleomycin, and Zeocin™
   4068..4193    +  CDS            ble (fragment): BLE_KLEPN - Experimental evidence at protein level: Swiss-Prot protein existence level 1. Binding protein with a strong affinity to the bleomycin family of antibiotics. Binds to CL990; an antimitotic-antibiotic compound. From Klebsiella pneumoniae.
   4188..4309    +  polyA_signal   SV40 poly(A) signal: SV40 polyadenylation signal
   4382..4398    -  protein_bind   lac operator: The lac repressor binds to the lac operator to inhibit transcription in E. coli. This inhibition can be relieved by adding lactose or isopropyl-β-D-thiogalactopyranoside (IPTG). lac repressor encoded by lacI
   4406..4436    -  promoter       lac promoter: promoter for the E. coli lac operon
   4451..4472    -  protein_bind   CAP binding site: CAP binding activates transcription in the presence of cAMP. E. coli catabolite activator protein
   4485..4577    -  CDS            lacI (fragment): lac repressor; lacI; The lac repressor binds to the lac operator to inhibit transcription in E. coli. This inhibition can be relieved by adding lactose or isopropyl-β-D-thiogalactopyranoside (IPTG).
   4760..5348    -  rep_origin     ori: high-copy-number ColE1/pMB1/pBR322/pUC origin of replication
   5519..6379    -  CDS            AmpR: β-lactamase; bla; confers resistance to ampicillin, carbenicillin, and related antibiotics
   6380..6484    -  promoter       AmpR promoter: bla
>Addgene plasmid #162640 | pcDNA4/TO-2xStrep-ORF68 R14A | addgene full sequence | sequence record 320572 | Addgene NGS Result
ACGGATCGGGAGATCTCCCGATCCCCTATGGTGCACTCTCAGTACAATCTGCTCTGATGCCGCATAGTTA
AGCCAGTATCTGCTCCCTGCTTGTGTGTTGGAGGTCGCTGAGTAGTGCGCGAGCAAAATTTAAGCTACAA
CAAGGCAAGGCTTGACCGACAATTGCATGAAGAATCTGCTTAGGGTTAGGCGTTTTGCGCTGCTTCGCGA
TGTACGGGCCAGATATACGCGTTGACATTGATTATTGACTAGTTATTAATAGTAATCAATTACGGGGTCA
TTAGTTCATAGCCCATATATGGAGTTCCGCGTTACATAACTTACGGTAAATGGCCCGCCTGGCTGACCGC
CCAACGACCCCCGCCCATTGACGTCAATAATGACGTATGTTCCCATAGTAACGCCAATAGGGACTTTCCA
TTGACGTCAATGGGTGGAGTATTTACGGTAAACTGCCCACTTGGCAGTACATCAAGTGTATCATATGCCA
AGTACGCCCCCTATTGACGTCAATGACGGTAAATGGCCCGCCTGGCATTATGCCCAGTACATGACCTTAT
GGGACTTTCCTACTTGGCAGTACATCTACGTATTAGTCATCGCTATTACCATGGTGATGCGGTTTTGGCA
GTACATCAATGGGCGTGGATAGCGGTTTGACTCACGGGGATTTCCAAGTCTCCACCCCATTGACGTCAAT
GGGAGTTTGTTTTGGCACCAAAATCAACGGGACTTTCCAAAATGTCGTAACAACTCCGCCCCATTGACGC
AAATGGGCGGTAGGCGTGTACGGTGGGAGGTCTATATAAGCAGAGCTCTCCCTATCAGTGATAGAGATCT
CCCTATCAGTGATAGAGATCGTCGACGAGCTCGTTTAGTGAACCGTCAGATCGCCTGGAGACGCCATCCA
CGCTGTTTTGACCTCCATAGAAGACACCGGGACCGATCCAGCCTCCGGACTCTAGCGTTTAAACTTAAGC
TTACCAATGTGGAGCCACCCCCAGTTCGAGAAGGGCGGCGGCAGCGGCGGCGGCAGCGGCGGCGGCAGCT
GGAGCCACCCCCAGTTCGAGAAGGGGGCGGCCATGTTTGTTCCCTGGCAACTCGGTACAATTACCCGTCA
CGCCGATGAGCTCCAAAAACTACTGGCAGCCTCCCTGCTCCCGGAGCACCCGGAGGAGAGCCTCGGTAAC
CCCATAATGACACAGATTCACCAGTCGCTCCAACCATCTTCCCCCTGCAGGGTCTGTCAGCTCCTATTTT
CTCTGGTCCGCGATTCGTCCACCCCCATGGGTTTCTTCGAGGACTATGCCTGCCTCTGCTTCTTCTGTCT
ATACGCCCCACACTGCTGGACCTCGACCATGGCGGCAGCGGCAGACCTGTGCGAGATCATGCATCTGCAC
TTTCCAGAAGAGGAGGCGACATACGGGCTATTCGGACCGGGTCGCCTTATGGGTATCGACTTGCAGCTGC
ACTTCTTTGTTCAAAAGTGCTTTAAGACCACCGCCGCCGAAAAAATACTGGGAATATCCAACCTGCAATT
TTTAAAATCAGAATTCATCCGGGGCATGCTCACAGGCACCATCACCTGCAACTTCTGCTTCAAAACGTCC
TGGCCCAGGACAGACAAGGAGGAGGCCACCGGCCCCACCCCATGCTGCCAGATTACAGACACCACCACCG
CACCCGCGAGCGGCATACCGGAACTAGCCCGGGCCACATTCTGCGGCGCAAGTCGCCCCACAAAGCCCAG
CCTACTTCCCGCGCTAATAGATATCTGGTCCACGAGCTCAGAGCTCCTTGACGAGCCGCGCCCTCGACTG
ATCGCAAGCGACATGAGTGAACTCAAATCCGTGGTCGCATCCCACGATCCGTTCTTCTCTCCCCCGCTTC
AGGCAGACACCTCCCAGGGTCCATGTCTAATGCACCCAACCCTGGGGCTACGATACAAAAACGGGACTGC
ATCCGTCTGCCTCCTCTGCGAGTGCCTTGCGGCACACCCAGAGGCACCCAAGGCGCTGCAGACCCTTCAG
TGCGAGGTAATGGGCCATATAGAAAACAACGTAAAGCTGGTAGACAGAATTGCCTTTGTGTTGGACAACC
CATTCGCCATGCCATATGTCTCAGATCCGCTACTTAGAGAGCTGATCCGGGGCTGTACCCCACAGGAAAT
TCACAAGCACCTGTTCTGCGACCCGCTGTGCGCCCTCAATGCTAAGGTGGTGTCAGAGGACGTACTATTC
CGCCTGCCCAGGGAGCAGGAGTATAAAAAGCTCAGGGCATCCGCGGCCGCCGGACAGCTCCTCGATGCCA
ACACCCTGTTCGACTGCGAGGTCGTGCAGACTTTGGTCTTTCTCTTTAAGGGTCTCCAAAACGCCAGGGT
GGGGAAAACCACCTCACTAGACATTATTCGGGAGCTAACCGCACAACTAAAAAGACACCGCCTAGACCTG
GCCCACCCCTCACAGACGTCACACTTGTACGCTTAATCGAGTCTAGAGGGCCCGTTTAAACCCGCTGATC
AGCCTCGACTGTGCCTTCTAGTTGCCAGCCATCTGTTGTTTGCCCCTCCCCCGTGCCTTCCTTGACCCTG
GAAGGTGCCACTCCCACTGTCCTTTCCTAATAAAATGAGGAAATTGCATCGCATTGTCTGAGTAGGTGTC
ATTCTATTCTGGGGGGTGGGGTGGGGCAGGACAGCAAGGGGGAGGATTGGGAAGACAATAGCAGGCATGC
TGGGGATGCGGTGGGCTCTATGGCTTCTGAGGCGGAAAGAACCAGCTGGGGCTCTAGGGGGTATCCCC
[124 nt withheld, positions 2799-2922]
C
[91 nt withheld, positions 2924-3014]
A
[49 nt withheld, positions 3016-3064]
CCTTTGACGTTGGAGTCCACGTTCTTT
[37 nt withheld, positions 3092-3128]
ACCCTATCTCGGTCTATTCTTTTGATTTATAAGGGATTTTGCCGATTTCGGCCTATTGGTTAAAAAATGA
GCTGATTTAACAAAAATTTAACGCGAATTAATTCTGTGGAATGTGTGTCAGTTAGGGTGTGGAAAGTCCC
CAGGCTCCCCAGCAGGCAGAAGTATGCAAAGCATGCATCTCAATTAGTCAGCAACCAGGTGTGGAAAGTC
CCCAGGCTCCCCAGCAGGCAGAAGTATGCAAAGCATGCATCTCAATTAGTCAGCAACCATAGTCCCGCCC
CTAACTCCGCCCATCCCGCCCCTAACTCCGCCCAGTTCCGCCCATTCTCCGCCCCATGGCTGACTAATTT
TTTTTATTTATGCAGAGGCCGAGGCCGCCTCTGCCTCTGAGCTATTCCAGAAGTAGTGAGGAGGCTTTTT
TGGAGGCCTAGGCTTTTGCAAAAAGCTCCCGGGAGCTTGTATATCCATTTTCGGATCTGATCAGCACGTG
TTGACAATTAATCATCGGCATAGTATATCGGCATAGTATAATACGACAAGGTGAGGAACTAAACCATGGC
CAAGTTGACCAGTGCCGTTCCGGTGCTCACCGCGCGCGACGTCGCCGGAGCGGTCGAGTTCTGGACCGAC
CGGCTCGGGTTCTCCCGGGACTTCGTGGAGGACGACTTCGCCGGTGTGGTCCGGGACGACGTGACCCTGT
TCATCAGCGCGGTCCAGGACCAGGTGGTGCCGGACAACACCCTGGCCTGGGTGTGGGTGCGCGGCCTGGA
CGAGCTGTACGCCGAGTGGTCGGAGGTCGTGTCCACGAACTTCCGGGACGCCTCCGGGCCGGCCATGACC
GAGATCGGCGAGCAGCCGTGGGGGCGGGAGTTCGCCCTGCGCGACCCGGCCGGCAACTGCGTGCACTTCG
TGGCCGAGGAGCAGGACTGACACGTGCTACGAGATTTCGATTCCACCGCCGCCTTCTATGAAAGGTTGGG
CTTCGGAATCGTTTTCCGGGACGCCGGCTGGATGATCCTCCAGCGCGGGGATCTCATGCTGGAGTTCTTC
GCCCACCCCAACTTGTTTATTGCAGCTTATAATGGTTACAAATAAAGCAATAGCATCACAAATTTCACAA
ATAAAGCATTTTTTTCACTGCATTCTAGTTGTGGTTTGTCCAAACTCATCAATGTATCTTATCATGTCTG
TATACCGTCGACCTCTAGCTAGAGCTTGGCGTAATCATGGTCATAGCTGTTTCCTGTGTGAAATTGTTAT
CCGCTCACAATTCCACACAACATACGAGCCGGAAGCATAAAGTGTAAAGCCTGGGGTGCCTAATGAGTGA
GCTAACTCACATTAATTGCGTTGCGCTCACTGCCCGCTTTCCAGTCGGGAAACCTGTCGTGCCAGCTGCA
TTAATGAATCGGCCAACGCGCGGGGAGAGGCGGTTTGCGTATTGGGCGCTCTTCCGCTTCCTCGCTCACT
GACTCGCTGCGCTCGGTCGTTCGGCTGCGGCGAGCGGTATCAGCTCACTCAAAGGCGGTAATACGGTTAT
CCACAGAATCAGGGGATAACGCAGGAAAGAACATGTGAGCAAAAGGCCAGCAAAAGGCCAGGAACCGTAA
AAAGGCCGCGTTGCTGGCGTTTTTCCATAGGCTCCGCCCCCCTGACGAGCATCACAAAAATCGACGCTCA
AGTCAGAGGTGGCGAAACCCGACAGGACTATAAAGATACCAGGCGTTTCCCCCTGGAAGCTCCCTCGTGC
GCTCTCCTGTTCCGACCCTGCCGCTTACCGGATACCTGTCCGCCTTTCTCCCTTCGGGAAGCGTGGCGCT
TTCTCATAGCTCACGCTGTAGGTATCTCAGTTCGGTGTAGGTCGTTCGCTCCAAGCTGGGCTGTGTGCAC
GAACCCCCCGTTCAGCCCGACCGCTGCGCCTTATCCGGTAACTATCGTCTTGAGTCCAACCCGGTAAGAC
ACGACTTATCGCCACTGGCAGCAGCCACTGGTAACAGGATTAGCAGAGCGAGGTATGTAGGCGGTGCTAC
AGAGTTCTTGAAGTGGTGGCCTAACTACGGCTACACTAGAAGAACAGTATTTGGTATCTGCGCTCTGCTG
AAGCCAGTTACCTTCGGAAAAAGAGTTGGTAGCTCTTGATCCGGCAAACAAACCACCGCTGGTAGCGGTG
GTTTTTTTGTTTGCAAGCAGCAGATTACGCGCAGAAAAAAAGGATCTCAAGAAGATCCTTTGATCTTTTC
TACGGGGTCTGACGCTCAGTGGAACGAAAACTCACGTTAAGGGATTTTGGTCATGAGATTATCAAAAAGG
ATCTTCACCTAGATCCTTTTAAATTAAAAATGAAGTTTTAAATCAATCTAAAGTATATATGAGTAAACTT
GGTCTGACAGTTACCAATGCTTAATCAGTGAGGCACCTATCTCAGCGATCTGTCTATTTCGTTCATCCAT
AGTTGCCTGACTCCCCGTCGTGTAGATAACTACGATACGGGAGGGCTTACCATCTGGCCCCAGTGCTGCA
ATGATACCGCGAGACCCACGCTCACCGGCTCCAGATTTATCAGCAATAAACCAGCCAGCCGGAAGGGCCG
AGCGCAGAAGTGGTCCTGCAACTTTATCCGCCTCCATCCAGTCTATTAATTGTTGCCGGGAAGCTAGAGT
AAGTAGTTCGCCAGTTAATAGTTTGCGCAACGTTGTTGCCATTGCTACAGGCATCGTGGTGTCACGCTCG
TCGTTTGGTATGGCTTCATTCAGCTCCGGTTCCCAACGATCAAGGCGAGTTACATGATCCCCCATGTTGT
GCAAAAAAGCGGTTAGCTCCTTCGGTCCTCCGATCGTTGTCAGAAGTAAGTTGGCCGCAGTGTTATCACT
CATGGTTATGGCAGCACTGCATAATTCTCTTACTGTCATGCCATCCGTAAGATGCTTTTCTGTGACTGGT
GAGTACTCAACCAAGTCATTCTGAGAATAGTGTATGCGGCGACCGAGTTGCTCTTGCCCGGCGTCAATAC
GGGATAATACCGCGCCACATAGCAGAACTTTAAAAGTGCTCATCATTGGAAAACGTTCTTCGGGGCGAAA
ACTCTCAAGGATCTTACCGCTGTTGAGATCCAGTTCGATGTAACCCACTCGTGCACCCAACTGATCTTCA
GCATCTTTTACTTTCACCAGCGTTTCTGGGTGAGCAAAAACAGGAAGGCAAAATGCCGCAAAAAAGGGAA
TAAGGGCGACACGGAAATGTTGAATACTCATACTCTTCCTTTTTCAATATTATTGAAGCATTTATCAGGG
TTATTGTCTCATGAGCGGATACATATTTGAATGTATTTAGAAAAATAAACAAATAGGGGTTCCGCGCACA
TTTCCCCGAAAAGTGCCACCTGACGTCG
